Addgene plasmid #149037: pGBW-m4046478
Purpose: Yeast Expression plasmid for SARS-CoV-2 nsp4
Depositing lab: Ginkgo Bioworks & Benjie Chen. Depositing organization: Ginkgo Bioworks.
Backbone
  Vector backbone: AmpR; 2u URA3
  Backbone size w/o insert (bp): 4078
  Vector type: Yeast Expression
  Selectable markers: URA3
Growth in bacteria
  Bacterial resistance: Ampicillin, 100 μg/mL
  Growth temperature: 37°C
  Growth strain: DH5alpha
  Copy number: High Copy
Gene/Insert
  Gene/Insert name: SARS-CoV-2 nsp4
  Species: S. cerevisiae (budding yeast); Severe acute respiratory syndrome coronavirus 2
  Insert size (bp): 1499
  Mutation: Saccharomyces cerevisiae recode 1
  Entrez Gene: ORF1ab (a.k.a. GU280_gp01)
  Promoter: pTEF1
  Tag / fusion protein: Cleavable thrombin;MBP (C terminal on backbone)
  Cloning method: Unknown
Resource information
  A portion of this plasmid was derived from a plasmid made by: GinkgoBioworks
Depositor comments: NCBI Reference Sequence: YP_009725300.1. Created by gene synthesis with Not1 site. NGS used for QC was performed by Ginkgo and may not fully cover the entire plasmid.
How to cite: pGBW-m4046478 was a gift from Ginkgo Bioworks & Benjie Chen (Addgene plasmid # 149037 ; http://n2t.net/addgene:149037 ; RRID:Addgene_149037)
