[The description below was written by a language model from this plasmid's Addgene catalogue record and pLannotate feature annotations shown in this document.]
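Description:
pGBW-m4046478 is an episomal yeast expression plasmid for producing SARS-CoV-2 non-structural protein 4 (nsp4) in Saccharomyces cerevisiae. It is a shuttle vector. In E. coli it replicates from a high-copy ColE1/pUC-type origin and is selected with ampicillin through a β-lactamase gene that the annotation places downstream of a cat promoter. A short rop-like segment is also annotated next to AmpR, although the record lists the plasmid as high copy. In yeast, the 2μ origin supports multicopy maintenance, and the URA3 marker allows selection in ura3 auxotrophic strains and counterselection with 5-fluoroorotic acid. Short phage and bacterial terminators (T3Te, T7Te, tonB) flank the bacterial modules, presumably insulating them from read-through transcription.

The expression cassette is driven by the strong constitutive TEF1 promoter and ends at a CYC1 terminator. The nsp4 coding region of roughly 1.5 kb was made by gene synthesis and codon-recoded for S. cerevisiae. It corresponds to the nsp4 portion of the viral ORF1ab polyprotein. The automated annotation matches it to a fragment of the replicase polyprotein 1a, but the attached functional note about nsp10 is generic text for that polyprotein entry and does not describe this insert. Directly downstream, the backbone supplies a thrombin cleavage site and an E. coli maltose-binding protein (malE) fragment, giving a C-terminal MBP fusion. MBP can aid solubility and amylose-affinity purification, and thrombin cleavage can then remove it.

The annotated sequence comes from depositor next-generation sequencing, which the record warns may not cover the whole plasmid. Its 7.3 kb length also exceeds the sum of the listed backbone and insert sizes. The construct suits expression, purification and functional study of nsp4 in yeast.
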