Features (pLannotate 1.2.2; 14 found; start..end, strand, type, name):
     10..417     +  promoter       TEF1 promoter: S. cerevisiae TEF1; promoter for EF-1α
    434..1933    +  CDS            R1A_SARS2 (fragment): Experimental evidence at protein level: Swiss-Prot protein existence level 1. [Non-structural protein 10]: Plays a pivotal role in viral transcription by stimulating both nsp14 3'-5' exoribonuclease and nsp16 2'-O-methyltransferase activities. Therefore plays an essential role in viral mRNAs cap methylation. From Severe acute respiratory syndrome coronavirus 2 (2019-nCoV) (SARS-CoV-2).
   1949..3049    +  CDS            malE (fragment): MALE_ECO57 - Experimental evidence at protein level: Swiss-Prot protein existence level 1. Part of the ABC transporter complex MalEFGK involved in maltose/maltodextrin import. Binds maltose and higher maltodextrins. From Escherichia coli O157:H7.
   3078..3250    +  terminator     CYC1 terminator (fragment): S. cerevisiae CYC1; transcription terminator for CYC1
   3286..3462    +  promoter       URA3 promoter (fragment): S. cerevisiae URA3
   3463..4254    +  CDS            URA3: orotidine-5'-phosphate decarboxylase, required for uracil biosynthesis; S. cerevisiae URA3; yeast auxotrophic marker, counterselectable with 5-fluoroorotic acid (5-FOA)
   4349..5331    -  rep_origin     2μ ori: yeast 2μ plasmid origin of replication
   5409..5438    +  terminator     T3Te terminator: phage T3 early transcription terminator
   5460..6047    +  rep_origin     ori: high-copy-number ColE1/pMB1/pBR322/pUC origin of replication
   6059..6086    -  terminator     T7Te terminator: phage T7 early transcription terminator
   6110..6301    -  CDS            rop: Rop protein, which maintains plasmids at low copy number; rop
   6302..7162    -  CDS            AmpR: β-lactamase; bla; confers resistance to ampicillin, carbenicillin, and related antibiotics
   7163..7265    -  promoter       cat promoter: promoter of the E. coli cat gene encoding chloramphenicol acetyltransferase
   7266..7297    -  terminator     tonB terminator: bidirectional E. coli tonB-P14 transcription terminator
>Addgene plasmid #149037 | pGBW-m4046478 | addgene full sequence | sequence record 297853 | Ginkgo NGS Result
GCGGCCGCCCCACACACCATAGCTTCAAAATGTTTCTACTCCTTTTTTACTCTTCCAGATTTTCTCGGAC
TCCGCGCATCGCCGTACCACTTCAAAACACCCAAGCACAGCATACTAAATTTCCCCTCTTTCTTCCTCTA
GGGTGTCGTTAATTACCCGTACTAAAGGTTTGGAAAAGAAAAAAGAGACCGCCTCGTTTCTTTTTCTTCG
TCGAAAAAGGCAATAAAAATTTTTATCACGTTTCTTTTTCTTGAAAATTTTTTTTTTTGATTTTTTTCTC
TTTCGATGACCTCCCATTGATATTTAAGTTAATAAACGGTCTTCAATTTCTCAAGTTTCAGTTTCATTTT
TCTTGTTCTATTACAACTTTTTTTACTTCTTGCTCATTAGAAAGAAAGCATAGCAATCTAATCTAAGTTT
TAATTACAAAATGAAGATTGTCAACAATTGGCTTAAACAGTTGATAAAGGTTACTTTAGTATTTTTGTTC
GTTGCAGCCATCTTCTATCTAATTACACCTGTCCACGTGATGAGTAAGCATACCGACTTTTCCTCAGAGA
TCATTGGTTACAAAGCTATCGATGGCGGAGTTACTAGAGATATTGCTTCGACGGACACCTGTTTCGCTAA
CAAGCACGCGGACTTTGATACTTGGTTCTCTCAAAGGGGTGGTTCCTACACAAACGACAAGGCCTGCCCC
TTGATTGCAGCTGTTATCACTAGAGAAGTTGGTTTCGTCGTGCCAGGTTTACCAGGGACTATACTGCGTA
CCACCAATGGTGATTTTTTGCATTTCTTACCAAGAGTCTTCTCTGCTGTTGGCAATATTTGTTATACCCC
TAGCAAATTGATCGAATACACTGATTTTGCCACCTCTGCTTGTGTATTGGCTGCTGAATGCACTATTTTC
AAGGATGCAAGTGGTAAGCCAGTTCCATACTGTTATGACACAAACGTCCTCGAAGGTTCTGTTGCTTACG
AATCCTTGCGACCGGACACTAGATATGTGTTAATGGATGGATCAATCATTCAATTTCCAAACACATACCT
TGAAGGTTCTGTTCGGGTTGTCACCACCTTCGACTCCGAGTACTGTCGCCACGGTACTTGTGAAAGATCA
GAAGCCGGTGTCTGTGTTTCTACCAGCGGTAGATGGGTGTTGAATAACGATTATTACCGTTCTCTTCCAG
GTGTCTTCTGCGGTGTCGATGCTGTTAATCTATTGACTAACATGTTTACCCCTTTGATCCAACCAATAGG
TGCGCTGGACATTTCCGCATCTATTGTCGCCGGTGGAATCGTTGCTATCGTTGTTACTTGTTTGGCTTAC
TACTTCATGAGATTTAGAAGAGCCTTTGGGGAGTATTCGCATGTCGTGGCTTTCAACACTCTATTATTTT
TGATGTCGTTCACTGTTTTGTGTCTTACACCAGTATACTCTTTCTTGCCTGGTGTATACTCCGTTATCTA
TTTATACCTGACATTCTACCTGACTAACGATGTCAGCTTTTTGGCACACATTCAATGGATGGTAATGTTC
ACCCCATTGGTTCCCTTCTGGATAACGATCGCTTACATCATTTGCATAAGTACTAAACATTTCTATTGGT
TTTTCTCAAATTATCTAAAGAGAAGAGTTGTCTTTAATGGTGTCAGCTTTTCTACCTTCGAAGAAGCTGC
CTTGTGTACCTTTTTGCTCAACAAAGAAATGTACTTGAAGTTGAGATCTGACGTTTTACTCCCGCTAACC
CAATATAACAGATATTTAGCTTTATACAACAAGTACAAATACTTCTCGGGTGCCATGGATACTACTTCAT
ACCGTGAAGCGGCTTGTTGTCACCTTGCTAAGGCTTTGAATGATTTCTCTAATTCCGGTTCCGACGTCTT
GTATCAACCACCTCAGACGTCTATTACCTCCGCTGTTTTGCAACTCGTGCCGAGAGGTTCTAAAATCGAG
GAAGGTAAGCTAGTCATTTGGATAAATGGAGATAAGGGTTACAACGGTTTGGCAGAAGTAGGCAAGAAAT
TTGAAAAGGACACAGGTATCAAGGTGACGGTTGAACATCCAGACAAGTTAGAAGAAAAATTCCCTCAAGT
TGCTGCTACTGGTGATGGTCCCGACATTATTTTCTGGGCCCACGATCGTTTTGGTGGATATGCTCAGTCA
GGTTTGCTGGCTGAGATCACCCCAGACAAGGCCTTCCAAGATAAATTGTACCCATTCACTTGGGATGCTG
TCAGATACAACGGTAAGCTTATAGCATATCCAATTGCTGTTGAAGCCTTATCGTTGATCTACAATAAGGA
CTTGTTACCTAACCCACCAAAGACATGGGAAGAAATTCCAGCTTTGGATAAAGAGCTAAAGGCCAAGGGA
AAAAGCGCTTTGATGTTTAACTTACAAGAACCTTATTTCACCTGGCCATTAATCGCTGCTGACGGTGGTT
ACGCATTTAAATACGAAAACGGTAAGTATGACATTAAGGATGTCGGCGTTGATAATGCTGGTGCAAAGGC
TGGTTTGACCTTCTTGGTTGATTTAATAAAGAATAAACACATGAACGCTGACACTGACTACTCTATCGCC
GAAGCCGCTTTCAACAAGGGTGAAACTGCTATGACCATAAATGGTCCATGGGCCTGGAGTAACATTGATA
CTTCTAAAGTAAACTATGGTGTCACTGTTTTGCCTACATTCAAAGGCCAACCATCCAAGCCCTTTGTCGG
TGTTCTATCCGCTGGCATCAATGCTGCTTCTCCAAACAAGGAGCTAGCTAAAGAATTTTTGGAAAATTAC
TTGTTAACTGACGAAGGTTTGGAGGCCGTTAACAAGGACAAGCCATTGGGTGCTGTCGCTTTGAAATCTT
ACGAAGAAGAATTGGCTAAGGATCCCAGAATTGCCGCTACCATGGAGAACGCCCAAAAGGGTGAAATTAT
GCCAAACATCCCACAAATGTCAGCCTTCTGGTACGCAGTTAGGACTGCCGTGATTAATGCTGCTTCCGGT
AGACAAACCGTCGACGAAGCATTAAAAGATGCTCAAACGTAAACAGGCCCCTTTTCCTTTGTCGATATCA
TGTAATTAGTTATGTCACGCTTACATTCACGCCCTCCTCCCACATCCGCTCTAACCGAAAAGGAAGGAGT
TAGACAACCTGAAGTCTAGGTCCCTATTTATTTTTTTTAATAGTTATGTTAGTATTAAGAACGTTATTTA
TNNTTCAAATTTTTCTTTTTTTTCTGTACAAAGCGGCCGCCGAACCACTAGTGCACTGCAGTACACGGTT
TCCTTGAAATTTTTTTGATTCGGTAATCTCCGAACAGAAGGAAGAACGAAGGAAGGAGCACAGACTTAGA
TTGGTATATATACGCATATGTAGTGTTGAAGAAACATGAAATTGCCCAGTATTCTTAACCCAACTGCACA
GAACAAAAACGTGCAGGAAACGAAGATAAATCATGTCGAAAGCTACATATAAGGAACGTGCTGCTACTCA
TCCTAGTCCTGTTGCTGCCAAGCTATTTAATATCATGCACGAAAAGCAAACAAACTTGTGTGCTTCATTG
GATGTTCGTACCACCAAGGAATTACTGGAGTTAGTTGAAGCATTAGGTCCCAAAATTTGTTTACTAAAAA
CACATGTGGATATCTTGACTGATTTTTCCATGGAGGGCACAGTTAAGCCGCTAAAGGCATTATCCGCCAA
GTACAATTTTTTACTCTTCGAGGACAGAAAATTTGCTGACATTGGTAATACAGTCAAATTGCAGTACTCT
GCGGGTGTATACAGAATAGCAGAATGGGCAGACATTACGAATGCACACGGTGTGGTGGGCCCAGGTATTG
TTAGCGGTTTGAAGCAGGCGGCAGAAGAAGTAACAAAGGAACCTAGAGGCCTTTTGATGTTAGCAGAATT
GTCATGCAAGGGCTCCCTATCTACTGGAGAATATACTAAGGGTACTGTTGACATTGCGAAGAGCGACAAA
GATTTTGTTATCGGCTTTATTGCTCAAAGAGACATGGGTGGAAGAGATGAAGGTTACGATTGGTTGATTA
TGACACCCGGTGTGGGTTTAGATGACAAGGGAGATGCATTGGGTCAACAGTATAGAACCGTGGATGATGT
GGTTTCTACAGGATCTGACATTATTATTGTTGGAAGAGGACTATTTGCAAAGGGAAGGGATGCTAAGGTA
GAGGGTGAACGTTACAGAAAAGCAGGCTGGGAAGCATATTTGAGAAGATGCGGCNNNNNNNNNTAAAAAA
CTGTATTATAAGTAAATGCATGTATACTAAACTCACAAATTAGAGCTTCAATTTAATTATATCAGTTATT
ACCCGAGTAACGAAGCATCTGTGCTTCATTTTGTAGAACAAAAATGCAACGCGAGAGCGCTAATTTTTCA
AACAAAGAATCTGAGCTGCATTTTTACAGAACAGAAATGCAACGCGAAAGCGCTATTTTACCAACGAAGA
ATCTGTGCTTCATTTTTGTAAAACAAAAATGCAACGCGAGAGCGCTAATTTTTCAAACAAAGAATCTGAG
CTGCATTTTTACAGAACAGAAATGCAACGCGAGAGCGCTATTTTACCAACAAAGAATCTATACTTCTTTT
TTGTTCTACAAAAATGCATCCCGAGAGCGCTATTTTTCTAACAAAGCATCTTAGATTACTTTTTTTCTCC
TTTGTGCGCTCTATAATGCAGTCTCTTGATAACTTTTTGCACTGTAGGTCCGTTAAGGTTAGAAGAAGGC
TACTTTGGTGTCTATTTTCTCTTCCATAAAAAAAGCCTGACTCCACTTCCCGCGTTTACTGATTACTAGC
GAAGCTGCGGGTGCATTTTTTCAAGATAAAGGCATCCCCGATTATATTCTATACCGATGTGGATTGCGCA
TACTTTGTGAACAGAAAGTGATAGCGTTGATGATTCTTCATTGGTCAGAAAATTATGAACGGTTTCTTCT
ATTTTGTCTCTATATACTACGTATAGGAAATGTTTACATTTTCGTATTGTTTTCGATTCACTCTATGAAT
AGTTCTTACTACAATTTTTTTGTCTAAAGAGTAATACTAGAGATAAACATAAAAAATGTAGAGGTCGAGT
TTAGATGCAAGTTCAAGGAGCGAAAGGTGGATGGGTAGGTTATATAGGGATATAGCACAGAGATATATAG
CAAAGAGATACTTTTGAGCAATGTTTGTGGAAGCGGTATTCGCAATATTTTAGTAGCTCGTTACAGTCCG
GTGCGTTTTTGGTTTTTTGAAAGTGCGTCATCAGAGCGCTTTTGGTTTTCAAAAGCGCTCTGAAGTTCCT
ATACTTTCTAGCTAGAGAATAGGAACTTCCCGAGCGGCCGCGTGTTACAAGCTTGACTCCAGCGTAACTG
GACTGCAATCAACTCACTGGCTCACCTTCACGGGTGGGCCTTTCTTCGGTAGAAAATCAAAGGATCTTCT
TGAGATCCTTTTTTTCTGCGCGTAATCTGCTGCTTGCAAACAAAAAAACCACCGCTACCAGCGGTGGTTT
GTTTGCCGGATCAAGAGCTACCAACTCTTTTTCCGAGGTAACTGGCTTCAGCAGAGCGCAGATACCAAAT
ACTGTTCTTCTAGTGTAGCCGTAGTTAGGCCACCACTTCAAGAACTCTGTAGCACCGCCTACATACCTCG
CTCTGCTAATCCTGTTACCAGTGGCTGCTGCCAGTGGCGATAAGTCGTGTCTTACCGGGTTGGACTCAAG
ACGATAGTTACCGGATAAGGCGCAGCGGTCGGGCTGAACGGGGGGTTCGTGCACACAGCCCAGCTTGGAG
CGAACGACCTACACCGAACTGAGATACCTACAGCGTGAGCTATGAGAAAGCGCCACGCTTCCCGAAGGGA
GAAAGGCGGACAGGTATCCGGTAAGCGGCAGGGTCGGAACAGGAGAGCGCACGAGGGAGCTTCCAGGGGT
AAACGCCTGGTATCTTTATAGTCCTGTCGGGTTTCGCCACCTCTGACTTGAGCATCGATTTTTGTGATGC
TCGTCAGGGGGGCGGAGCCTATGGAAAAACGCCAGCAACGCAGAAAGGCCCACCCGAAGGTGAGCCAGGT
GATTACATTTGGGCCCTCATCAGAGGTTTTCACCGTCATCACCGAAACGCGCGAGGCAGCTGCGGTAAAG
CTCATCAGCGTGGTCGTGAAGCGATTCACAGATGTCTGCCTGTTCATCCGCGTCCAGCTCGTTGAGTTTC
TCCAGAAGCGTTAATGTCTGGCTTCTGATAAAGCGGGCCATGTTAAGGGCGGTTTTTTCCTGTTTGGTCA
CTTACCAATGCTTAATCAGTGAGGCACCTATCTCAGCGATCTGTCTATTTCGTTCATCCATAGTTGCCTG
ACTCCCCGTCGTGTAGATAACTACGATGCGGGAGGGCTTACCATCTGGCCCCAGTGCTGCAATGATACCG
CGAGACCCACGCTCACCGGCTCCAGATTTATCAGCAATAAACCAGCCAGCCGGGAGGGCCGAGCGCAGAA
GTGATCCTGCAACTTTATCCGCCTCCATCCAGTCTATTAATTGTTGCCGGGAAGCTAGAGTAAGTAGTTC
GCCAGTTAATAGTTTGCGCAACGTTGTTGCCATTGCTACAGGCATCGTGGTGTCACGCTCGTCGTTTGGT
ATGGCTTCATTCAGCTCCGGTTCCCAACGATCAAGGCGAGTTACATGATCCCCCATGTTGTGCAAAAAAG
CGGTTAGCTCCTTCGGTCCTCCGATCGTTGCCAGAAGTAAGTTGGCCGCAGTGTTATCACTCATGGTTAT
GGCAGCACTGCATAATTCTCTTACTGTCATGCCATCCGTGAGATGCTTTTCTGTGACTGGTGAGTACTCA
ACCAAGTCATTCTGAGAATAGTGTATGCGGCGACCGAGTTGCTCTTGCCCGGCGTCAATACGGGATAATA
CCGCGCCACATAGCAGAACTTTAAAAGTGCTCATCATTGGAAAACGTTCTTCGGGGCGTAAACTCTCAAG
GATCTTACCGCTGTTGAGATCCAGTTCGATGTAACCCACTCGTGCACCCAACTGATCTTCAGCATCTTTT
ACTTTCACCAGCGTTTCTGGGTGAGCAAAAACAGGAAGGCAAAATGCCGCAAAAAAGGGAATAAGGGCGA
CACGGAAATGTTGAATACTCATTTTAGCTTCCTTAGCTCCTGAAAATCTCGATAACTCAAAAAATACGCC
CGGTAGTGATCTTATTTCATTATGGTGAAAGTTGGAACCTCTTACGTGCCGATCAAGTCAAAAGCCTCCG
GTCGGAGGCTTTTGACTTTCTGCTATGGAGGTCAGGTATGATTTAAATGGTCAGTTAGA
